>Addgene plasmid #225327 | pXD80EN15-DadhA(cHis8)BC-DadRS-noAccs(ElA2) | addgene full sequence | sequence record 494285 | Addgene NGS Result
GGCGGGCTGGCCGGCCTTCTAAAACAATTCATCCAGTAAAATATAATATTTTATTTTCTCCCAATCAGGC
TTGATCCCCAGTAAGTCAAAAAATAGCTCGACATACTGTTCTTCCCCGATATCCTCCCTGATCGACCGGA
CGCAGAAGGCAATGTCATACCACTTGTCCGCCCTGCCGCTTCTCCCAAGATCAATAAAGCCACTTACTTT
GCCATCTTTCACAAAGATGTTGCTGTCTCCCAGGTCGCCGTGGGAAAAGACAAGTTCCTCTTCGGGCTTT
TCCGTCTTTAAAAAATCATACAGCTCGCGCGGATCTTTAAATGGAGTGTCTTCTTCCCAGTTTTCGCAAT
CCACATCGGCCAGATCGTTATTCAGTAAGTAATCCAATTCGGCTAAGCGGCTGTCTAAGCTATTCGTATA
GGGACAATCCGATATGTCGATGGAGTGAAAGAGCCTGATGCACTCCGCATACAGCTCGATAATCTTTTCA
GGGCTTTGTTCATCTTCATACTCTTCCGAGCAAAGGACGCCATCGGCCTCACTCATGAGCAGATTGCTCC
AGCCATCATGCCGTTCAAAGTGCAGGACCTTTGGAACAGGCAGCTTTCCTTCCAGCCATAGCATCATGTC
CTTTTCCCGTTCCACATCATAGGTGGTCCCTTTATACCGGCTGTCCGTCATTTTTAAATATAGGTTTTCA
TTTTCTCCCACCAGCTTATATACCTTAGCAGGAGACATTCCTTCCGTATCTTTTACGCAGCGGTATTTTT
CGATCAGTTTTTTCAATTCCGGTGATATTCTCATTTTAGCCATGATGTTTAACTTTGTTTTAGGGCGACT
GCCCTGCTGCGTAACATCGTTGCTGCTCCATAACATCAAACATCGACCCACGGCGTAACGCGCTTGCTGC
TTGGATGCCCGAGGCATAGACTGTACCCCAAAAAAACAGTCATAACAAGCCATGAAAACCGCCACTGCGC
CGTTACCACCGCTGCGTTCGGTCAAGGTTCTGGACCAGTTGCGTGAGCGCATACGCTACTTGCATTACAG
CTTACGAACCGAACAGGCTTATGTCCACTGGGTTCGTGCCTTCATCCGTTTCCACGGTGTGCGTCACCCG
GCAACCTTGGGCAGCAGCGAAGTCGAGGCATTTCTGTCCTGGCTGGCGAACGAGCGCAAGGTTTCGGTCT
CCACGCATTCGAAACCGGTATCCCGCCGCCGCCGCCGGATACCGGTTTCGAATTGAGATTGCCACCTGAC
GTCTAAGAAACCATTATTATCATGACATTAACCTATAAAAATAGGCGTATCACGAGGCCCTTTCGTCTTC
AAGGCGAAAAAACCCCGCCGAAGCGGGGTTTTTTGCGAAATATAATGACCCTCTTGATAACCCAAGAGGG
CATTTTTTAGGAACGGTTATTTGATTATTAATCCGGCGGCAACTGAAACGATTCGGATCCTGTATTACTA
TTCTGAATTCGCGGCCGCTTCTAGATTTAGTACATCAGGACCACTGGGTAGCCCAGCTGGTAGATCAGCA
CGCGAAACATCACGGAGGTGGCCAGCGCGCCGATGGCGGCGACGACCATGAGCGTCTTGGAGGCGCCCAC
CTTCTTCTTCGCCACGAAGGCGCAGGCCGCAGCCACGATCACGGAGACGATGGAGCCCCAGAACATGGGC
GCTCCCGCGCCGGACACCATGACGGTCATCAGGCTGTCGACGTGCGTGGGGGCCGTGGTCATCGATGTCG
GGTCGGCGTAGTAGCCGAATTGCGCGATCTTCGCCATGGCGCAGGCGATGACGAACACCACGTCGGCCAC
GATCTGCACGAGGGCCGCGATGAACGTCAGCTGGATGCCCGTCGCCTCGACGGCCTCGTCCTTCTTCAGG
ATGGAGATCAGCCAGACGGCCGCGGCGCCCAGGAGGCACGCGTTGCCCAGATAGAACGCCACGAGCGCCA
GGCCCCACGCGGGACGGGCCGGCATGAGGTAGGAGTGCGCGGTGGCGACCATCATGAGCACGGCAACCGC
GAGGGTCGCCCAGGCCAGCGCCTTGGGAACGGGCTTGCCGCCTCGAAGGACCACGAACCATGCGACGATG
ACGATGGCCAGCGCCACGCATCCGATGAGCTCCTGGGTGATGCCCGACGTGATGTGCCCGAAGCCGTTGA
AGATGCGCTCCCAGTGCTCGAGGTGCAGGAAGGCTCCGATGCCGCCTACCACCAGCGAGACGGCGGACGT
GATGAGCGCGGTCATCTGCAGGTTCCTGCCCTGGCCCTTGAGCGCCAGGATGGACATGCCGCCCAGCGTG
CCGCAGGTCAAGCATACGAACAGCGTGAAGATGACGAGAGGCCACTGCGTTTCCATTACTCATCACCTCC
TTCCCAGTGATGGTCGCGTAGGATGTAGGAGTACGACGGCTTGTTGCCCACGTCGGGCAGCTTGTGCACG
TCGGCGTCGGTGAACGGCTCCAGGAACTCCACCATCTTGCGGCGCTTGCCCAGCGGGTCCTCGGAGCCCT
CGAACGACTCGTAGCCGGCCTCGGTGTCGCCGATCCAGCGGGCGTTGCCGCCGCACTGGCTGACGCACTG
GGGCAGCTCGCCCTGCGACAGCTTCTGCTCGCACAGCGTGCACTTCTCGACGACCTTCTCCTCCTCGTTG
AGGTAGCGGACGCCGTAGGGGCAGGCCATGACGCAGAACTGGCAGCCGATGCACTTCTCCTTGTCGATCT
GGATGGAGCCGTCCTCGGCCACGTGCGACGCCTCGGTGGGGCACACCTTCACGCACTCGGGGTTCTCGCA
GTGCTGGCAGCTGATGGGCAGGAAGTACATGTACACGTCGGGGTACTGCCCTGATCCGCCCGGGATGGGG
TTCGGCCCCACGCGCACCACTTTGTTCCAGTAGCTGCCGATGGGCACGTTGTTGACCGCCTTGCAGGCGA
CCGAGCACGCCAGGCAGCCCACGCACCGGTTGAGGTCGGTGATGATAGCCTTCGTCATGGTTCAGTGATG
GTGATGGTGATGGTGATGCTCGAGTGCGGCCTCCCTCCCTTCGTAGGTAGGCAGCCATTCCTTCAGACGG
GGGTCGTCGGAGGTATGGATGATGGGCGTGCCGGTGGAGTCGCACGGCACGGGGTTGTTGAACGGCGAGT
TCTCGGGCGTGGCCTTGTAGATCTTCACCTGGTAGGCGCGCAGGTTGGACGTGCCGGAGTGCGGGTCCTG
GGCGTAGTGGTCGATCAGCTGGTTCACCTGGGAGAACTGCCAGCCGTGGCCGGCGTCCTTCACCTCGGGG
TACCACCACGTGTGCTCGAGGTTGATGACGTCTTCCTTCACGCCGTAGTACAGGTCAGCCACTTCGCGGA
TCTTGCCCCACTCGGTTTCGATCCACACCCAGTCGCCCTGCTCGATGCCGTACTCGGCGGCCGTCTTCGG
GTTGATCTCCACGCGCGGCACGGGCCACAGCTCGCGGCACCAGGGAAGCTGGCGATGCTCGGAGTGGAAG
TACACCGGGATGCGACGGCCGGTGGTGGCGGTCAGCGGGTACTCCTTGATGCGGTCGCCGTCCTTCGGGC
CGTGAGGCGGCTCGGTGTAGGTGGGAAGCCTCCACTCGGGATGGTCGGGATGGTGCGATTCCATGACGGT
GGACCAGATCTCCTGCTTCATCGTCGGGGTGAACCAGCCCGGCTTCCAGTCGCCGATGCCCTTGCCGGCC
GTGTAGTCGAGGCGGCCCCACACGCGGTCGCGTGCGCGCATCGCGCCGGTCTGGTAGCGGCGGTACGTGC
CCCAGTTGCGCGGCTCGATGTCCTTCGCCTGCCACCAGCCGTGCTCCTGGAAGGCCTTGACGTACTCGTC
CCACGTCTTGTACTTGGGCGTGACCTCGGCCATCGGAACGCCGTGGCGCTCGAACGTGGGCTTGCCGTTC
TCGACGTGCCACGTGGTGTAGGTCAGCTCGTCGTCGGTGAGCAGCTTGATGGAGTCGTCCAGCTGCCAGT
TGATGTCGGGCCACTCGTTGCCCGGCTCGTCGGTCCACTTCCAGTTCATGCGGCGGGCGAGGTCCATGAC
GATCTCGGGATCGTACTTGGCTTCCGCGGGCGGCTGCACGCACTTGACCGTGGCGCCCATGGCGCCGGCG
GAACCTTGGCTGGCGCGCGGCGAGTTGAGCTCGATCCAATGGGCCACCGGCAGGATGATGTCGGCGGTGT
CGTTCTGCGGCGTGTGCCACAGGTTGAGGTCCACGTAGAAGTCAAGCGAGCACAGGGCCTCCCAGGCGCG
CGTGGTGTTCGTCTGGCTCATGAAGTTGCCGGACTCGTTCCAGAGGGCGCGCACCGGGTAGGGGTCGCCC
GTGATGACGGCGTCCCACAGCGAATGGCTGTCGCACCAGTACTGCCACCAGCCCAGAAGCGGGAACTTGT
CGATGCCGATCTGCTTGCGGTTGACTTCCTCCGGCGGGGTGGTGGCGCCGGGGGCCCAGGCGCTGAAGCC
CTGGAGGTCGCCGTCGATGGGGACGATGGTCGGGCCGCGGTTGCCGCCCGGGGTGTCCATGTTGCCGGTG
ATGCCCACGAGGTTGTCGAAGGCGCGGCAGTTCTGGATGGCGCTGCAGAAGTGCTCGACCGCCAGCATGT
ACTGGATGCCGCCGTTGCCGTAGCCGGTGGACGGGTCGATGCGCGTGCCGTAGGCCGTGGCCGCCGCCTC
GATCTCGGAGGCGGGGATGCCGGTGATCTCGGCCGCCACCTCGGGCTTGTACTCGGCGGCGCGGGCCTTG
TAGTGCTCCCACACCGGCTTGACCTTCACGGTCTTGCCGTCCTTCAGCGTGATCTCGAACTCGCCTTCCA
GCGCGGGGTCGATGGCGGGGTCGAACGGCATGGGATCGGGCAGCCAGCCCTGCGTCTGGCCCGGCAGCAG
GTTGTCCTGCGCGGCCTCGCGGCCTTGGCGCGCCTTCTCGGAGTCGTAGTTCTCGCCCTCCCAGAAGCCG
CCGGTCTCGTCGATGACGCCTTCCTGGTCGGCGTTGAACCAGGTGAACGCGCCGTACTCGTGCTCGACGC
CCTCGGCCTTCAGCTTCTCCCAGTTGTTGTCGTACACGAGGAACTTATAGGGGCTGCCGCCCTCCTTGAT
GTCGCTTTCCTTGAGCAGCGCGGTTTTCACGTCCCAGTAGGAACCGTCGGTGCGCACGGTGGGGAAGCCG
GAGGGCTCCATGTCCTCGCACACGAGGAACGGGGCGTTCGTCCACTTCTTCACGTACAGCTCGTCGTAGA
GCTTCTTCTCGATGATGACGTTCGTCCAGGCCAGGGCCAGGGCGCCGTCGGTGCCGGGGCGCAGGTGCTG
CCAGTAGTCGGCTTCCTTGCCCATGTTGGCCATGCGGGGGTCGACGCTGATGTGCACGTCGGCGCGCGAT
GCCACGTCCACCGTGGTGCGGCAGGAGTCGTCGTAGTTGGACAGCTCGGACGCGCCGCCCCACTGCACGT
ACACTTTCGGGCGCGTGATGGTTTCCATCCACGACATGGCGAACTGCGACACCATGGTGGTGGCGAAGTG
GCGCGGGCCCTTGCAGATCTGCCAGGCCTCAACGTTGTTCGGCGTTTCCAGCATGTTCTTCAGGATGGAC
TCCGAGTGCATGCACCAGATGCGCGACGTGCCCACCTGGCAGGCGATGGCCTCGCCGCCGTGCTTCGCCT
TGATGTCCATGAAGTTGTCCACGATGGACTGCATGGCCTCGTCCCACGAGATGCGCTGCCAGCCGGGCTC
CTCGCCCTTCGGGTTCGTGCGCTTCATGGGATAGTGCAGACGGTCGGGGTGGTACGCCGCCTGGATGGAC
GACTGCGACTTCGTGCAGCAGTTGCCCATGGACTGGAACGCTCCCTCGTCGCCCTCGACGCGTATGGCCC
GCCCGTTCTGGACGATGACCTTGACGCCGCACTCCATCTTGCCGCAGCCGCGGCAGCACGTTTTCACGGC
CACGGTGTCGTTGCCGGACACGCTGCTGTACGTCTCTTCGGCCAGCGCGGTGTGCGTCGAAGCGCCGAAC
GCCGCGGCTGCCGCACCGGTGATGGCGGCGGTCTTGACGAACGTGCGTCGTGACATGGTCAGGTTACCCA
TACTCCTCCTCCTTCTTTCTCCTCGTTCTCGTCTTGCTCGTCTTCGTTCGTGCGATCGGGGAGGGGGGCT
GCCGGGTGAAGCCTCGGGCTCCGAACCGGTGCAAAGTCCCCGTGTCGCTTGGGCCGACCATACGGATGCG
AGGGGGTGCAGAGCATCGTCCAAAGGTTGGAAAGCAGGTTCGACCGCATCATAAATTCTTATGATCTTGT
GATCATGAAAAATTCGATAGTGCTTTGAACTGGGGAAACTTTAACCGTAGGTCATAAATTATTCTGAAAC
TAGAATAGTTTCCTCAAAGAGGGCCGCTCATCTTTTCCGTATAATCGAACCCGTCGACAGAGGGGTCGGC
GCGAGCGACGTTATGTACGGGCTCACAGGGGGTGGGGCATGGAAAAGCTTCGGAGTGCATGGGATACCGC
GTTGGGGACGAGCCTTTCCCTCAAGCGCATCGCGGGCGCGGCCTTGCAATGGCTTTGGATGCTCATGATG
TTCTACAGCATCGTGCCGTACGGCTTCTCGTCGGACGTGCGCGGCTCGCTGTACGTCAGCCTGATCATAT
CGCTGGTGGCCATGGTGGTGACCATGCTGTTCGTCTCCGTCATCGTGCGGCGCGAGCGGGTGAGCGGCAA
CCGCTCCATCGTGCTGGGATCGGCCATCATGATGAGCGCGGGCAGCGTGCTCACGCCGTTCTCCGATCCT
ACCACGCCCGTCGGCATGCTGGTGCTGGGCCTGAGCGCGGTCATGACCGGCACGGGCTCGGCCGTGCTGT
TCTTGTGCTGGATCGAGCTCGAGTCGGGGCTGGGAGGCCGCTTGGCGCTTGTGGAGCTTGCCTCGTCGCT
GTGCATCGCGTTCGTCGTGGGGTTCTTGCTGATCGTAGGGCCGGCGATACCCGTCATCGTGCTCATCGTT
GTCATGCCCGTGCTTTCGGCGGCAGCTCTCAGGCGCAGCGCGCCCGATACGCCGCAGCTGCCGCGCGAGC
CCGAGCAGCCTTTGTCGCGCCATACGGCGACCCTGTTCGCGAAGGCGCTTCTGGGCGCGGTGCTCATCGG
CATGTTGATGGGGTTCTTCGACGTGGTGTCGGGGTTCAAAACCTACGAGGTGCAGGACATCTTCGGCACG
TACCTGTTTCTGGCGGGCTTCATCGGAGCGTTGGCCATCTGCCTGATAGCCGTGTTCCTGCAGCGCGACA
GCGTGTTCTTCTCGTACCGCGTCTCCATGCTGATGCTGTGCTTGGGATGCTTGTCCACGCCGTTCATGGC
CGACAACAACACGTATTCGAGCGCGCTTATCTTCGGCGGCTACCACTGCTTCGTGCTGGTGCTGTGCGTG
GTGTGCATCGACGTGGCGTCCAGCTTCCGCGTGAGCCCGGCGCGGACGATCGGCCTGGGGTTCGTGGCGC
TGTACGGCGGCGAGACCGCAGGCCAGCTGTTCGCCCATTCGCTGGAGGCGACCGGGGTCAGCATGTTCGA
CCTCACGCTGGTCACGCTGGTGGCCGTGTCGCTGCTGTTCATCGCGCATTTGTTCCTGTTCACGGAGACC
GACCTCATCAAAATCGGCATCGGCGAGGTCAGCCTGATGGGCACGGTGCCCGAAGAGGCCGCCGACGACC
CGGCCGACCCGGTGGATCCGTGCGCGCTGATCGCGGAGCGCTTCGCCCTGTCGCCGCGCGAGACCGACGT
GCTTCCGCTGCTGCTGGAGGGCCGCACCATCTCGCGCATCCAGGAGACGCTGTTCATCTCGGCGGGCACG
GTGAGCACGCATATCCGCCACATCTACCAGAAGACGGGCGTGGACAATCGCCAGGAGCTCATCGACCTGG
CCCACGAGACGGCCGCGCAGGACGAGGCGGTCTGAGGCGATGGAGACGGCGTATCTGCACGAGTTCGCGA
AGGTGGCCGATTGCGGCAGCTTCACGGCCGCCGCGCGCGAGCTGCATCTGACGCAGTCGACGCTGAGCAA
GCACGTGGCCTTGTTGGAGCGCGAATTCGGGGCCGACCTGTTCGTGCGCGACCGCAGCGGCGTGAGCCTG
ACCGAGGCGGGCGGCGTGCTGTACGCCCAGGCGCGGCAGATGGAGAAGCTGCTGCGCGCCACCGAGCTGC
TGGTGCGCGCGGCGCGCGACGGGCAGGGTTCGGCGGGCGCGGGGGTTGCGGGCGCGACGGCGGGCGCAGC
GGCGGGCGGGGGTGCCGTCGACGGCTCGCCTGCGGCCGCGTGCGACACGGCGCTTCGCTGCAAGTGCCGG
CTCGCGGCCGAGCGCTGCGGGCTCGACCGGCGCGAGCTGGGCGCGCTCATCCTGTACGTGGAGGAGCGCG
GCTTCGAGGCGATCCAGGGCGAGCTGGCGCTGACGCGCGACGAGGTGGCCGACGTGCTGGGCAGCGTGTA
CCGCAAGCTGGGCGTGGGCGACAAGCAGGAGGCGCTCGATTTCATCCATTCCGTTTCGGAATGAACTAGT
CGACTCACACTGGCTCACCTTCGGGTGGGCCTTTCTGCGTTTATATACTAGAGAGAGAATATAAAAAGCC
AGATTATTAATCCGGCTTTTTTATTATTTAATTCCTGTTATAAAAAAAGGATCAATTTTGAACTCTCTCC
CAAAGTTGATCCCTTAACGATCCCTGCAGGAGAAGGCCATCCTGACGGATGGCCTTTTTGAAGCTTTCTA
GAATCGGGGGCCCCCGGGGGGATTCTAGAACAATGGAAGTCCTCGTCTCGCCCTCGAATTAGCCCGCTTA
ATGAGCGGGCTTTTTTTGAATTAATTCTCGCGAGCTGGCACGACAGGTTTCCCGACTGGAAAGCGGGCAG
TGAGCGCAACGCAATTAATGTAAGTTAGCGCGAATTGCAAGCTGGCCGACGCGCTGGGCTACGTCTTGCT
GGCGTTCGGGAGCAGAAGAGCATACATCTGGAAGCAAAGCCAGGAAAGCGGCCTATGGAGCTGTGCGGCA
GCGCTCAGTAGGCAATTTTTCAAAATATTGTTAAGCCTTTTCTGAGCATGGTATTTTTCATGGTATTACC
AATTAGCAGGAAAATAAGCCATTGAATATAAAAGATAAAAATGTCTTGTTTACAATAGAGTGGGGGGGGT
CAGCCTGCCGCCTTGGGCCGGGTGATGTCGTACTTGCCCGCCGCGAACTCGGTTACCGTCCAGCCCAGCG
CGACCAGCTCCGGCAACGCCTCGCGCACCCGCTGGCGGCGCTTGCGCATGGTCGAACCACTGGCCTCTGA
CGGCCAGACATAGCCGCACAAGGTATCTATGGAAGCCTTGCCGGTTTTGCCGGGGTCGATCCAGCCACAC
AGCCGCTGGTGCAGCAGGCGGGCGGTTTCGCTGTCCAGCGCCCGCACCTCGTCCATGCTGATGCGCACAT
GCTGGCCGCCACCCATGACGGCCTGCGCGATCAAGGGGTTCAGGGCCACGTACAGGCGCCCGTCCGCCTC
GTCGCTGGCGTACTCCGACAGCAGCCGAAACCCCTGCCGCTTGCGGCCATTCTGGGCGATGATGGATACC
TTCCAAAGGCGCTCGATGCAGTCCTGTATGTGCTTGAGCGCCCCACCACTATCGACCTCTGCCCCGATTT
CCTTTGCCAGCGCCCGATAGCTACCTTTGACCACCATGGCATCAGCGGTGACGGCCTCCCACTTGGGTTC
CAGGAACAGCCGGAGCTGCCGTCCGCCTTCGGTCTTGGGTTCCGGGCCAAGCACTAGGCCATTAGGCCCA
GCCATGGCCACCAGCCCTTGCAGGATGCGCAGATCATCAGCGCCCAGCGGCTCCGGGCCGCTGAACTCGA
TCCGCTTGCCGTCGCCGTAGTCATACGTCACGTCCAGCTTGCTGCGCTTGCGCTCGCCCCGCTTGAGGGC
ACGGAACAGGCCGGGGGCCAGACAGTGCGCCGGGTCGTGTCGGACGTGGCTGAGGCTGTGCTTGTTCTTA
GGCTTCACCACGGGGCACCCCCTTGCTCTTGCGCTGCCTCTCCAGCACGGCGGGCTTGAGCACCCCGCCG
TCATGCCGCCTGAACCACCGATCAGCGAACGGTGCGCCATAGTTGGCCTTGCTCACACCGAAGCGGACGA
AGAACCGGCGCTGGTCGTCGTCCACACCCCATTCCTCGGCCTCGGCGCTGGTCATGCTCGACAGGTAGGA
CTGCCAGCGGATGTTATCGACCAGTACCGAGCTGCCCCGGCTGGCCTGCTGCTGGTCGCCTGCGCCCATC
ATGGCCGCGCCCTTGCTGGCATGGTGCAGGAACACGATAGAGCACCCGGTATCGGCGGCGATGGCCTCCA
TGCGACCGATGACCTGGGCCATGGGGCCGCTGGCGTTTTCTTCCTCGATGTGGAACCGGCGCAGCGTGTC
CAGCACCATCAGGCGGCGGCCCTCGGCGGCGCGCTTGAGGCCGTCGAACCACTCCGGGGCCATGATGTTG
GGCAGGCTGCCGATCAGCGGCTGGATCAGCAGGCCGTCAGCCACGGCTTGCCGTTCCTCGGCGCTGAGGT
GCGCCCCAAGGGCGTGCAGGCGGTGATGAATGGCGGTGGGCGGGTCTTCGGCGGGCAGGTAGATCACCGG
GCCGGTGGGCAGTTCGCCCACCTCCAGCAGATCCGGCCCGCCTGCAATCTGTGCGGCCAGTTGCAGGGCC
AGCATGGATTTACCGGCACCACCGGGCGACACCAGCGCCCCGACCGTACCGGCCACCATGTTGGGCAAAA
CGTAGTCCAGCGGTGGCGGCGCTGCTGCGAACGCCTCCAGAATATTGATAGGCTTATGGGTAGCCATTGA
TTGCCTCCTTTGCAGGCAGTTGGTGGTTAGGCGCTGGCGGGGTCACTACCCCCGCCCTGCGCCGCTCTGA
GTTCTTCCAGGCACTCGCGCAGCGCCTCGTATTCGTCGTCGGTCAGCCAGAACTTGCGCTGACGCATCCC
TTTGGCCTTCATGCGCTCGGCATATCGCGCTTGGCGTACAGCGTCAGGGCTGGCCAGCAGGTCGCCGGTC
TGCTTGTCCTTTTGGTCTTTCATATCAGTCACCGAGAAACTTGCCGGGGCCGAAAGGCTTGTCTTCGCGG
AACAAGGACAAGGTGCAGCCGTCAAGGTTAAGGCTGGCCATATCAGCGACTGAAAAGCGGCCAGCCTCGG
CCTTGTTTGACGTATAACCAAAGCCACCGGGCAACCAATAGCCCTTGTCACTTTTGATCAGGTAGACCGA
CCCTGAAGCGCTTTTTTCGTATTCCATAAAACCCCCTTCTGTGCGTGAGTACTCATAGTATAACAGGCGT
GAGTACCAACGCAAGCACTACATGCTGAAATCTGGCCCGCCCCTGTCCATGCCTCGCTGGCGGGGTGCCG
GTGCCCGTGCCAGCTCGGCCCGCGCAAGCTGGACGCTGGGCAGACCCATGACCTTGCTGACGGTGCGCTC
GATGTAATCCGCTTCGTGGCCGGGCTTGCGCTCTGCCAGCGCTGGGCTGGCCTCGGCCATGGCCTTGCCG
ATTTCCTCGGCACTGCGGCCCCGGCTGGCCAGCTTCTGCGCGGCGATAAAGTCGCACTTGCTGAGGTCAT
CACCGAAGCGCTTGACCAGCCCGGCCATCTCGCTGCGGTACTCGTCCAGCGCCGTGCGCCGGTGGCGGCT
AAGCTGCCGCTCGGACAGTTCGAGGCTGGCCAGCCTGCGGGCCTTCTCCTGCTGCCGCTGGGCCTGCTCG
ATCTGCTGGCCAGCCTGCTGCACCAGCGCCGGGCCAGCGGTGGCGGTCTTGCCCTTGGATTCACGCAGCA
GCACCCACGGCTGATAACCGGCGCGGGTGGTGTGCTTGTCCTTGCGGTTGGTGAAGCCCGCCAAGCGGCC
ATAGTGGCGGCTGTCGGCGCTGGCCGGGTCGGCGTCGTACTCGCTGGCCAGCGTCCGGGCAATCTGCCCC
CGAAGTTCACCGCCTGCGGCGTCGGCCACCTTGACCCATGCCTGATAGTTCTTCGGGCTGGTTTCCACTA
CCAGGGCAGGCTCCCGGCCCTCGGCTTTCATGTCATCCAGGTCAAACTCGCTGAGGTCGTCCACCAGCAC
CAGACCATGCCGCTCCTGCTCGGCGGGCCTGATATACACGTCATTGCCCTGGGCATTCATCCGCTTGAGC
CATGGCGTGTTCTGGAGCACTTCGGCGGCTGACCATTCCCGGTTCATCATCTGGCCGGTGGTGGCGTCCC
TGACGCCGATATCGAAGCGCTCACAGCCCATGGCCTTGAGCTGTCGGCCTATGGCCTGCAAAGTCCTGTC
GTTCTTCATCGGGCCACCAAGCGCAGCCAGATCGAGCCGTCCTCGGTTGTCAGTGGCGTCAGGTCGAGCA
AGAGCAACGATGCGATCAGCAGCACCACCGTAGGCATCATGGAAGCCAGCATCACGGTTAGCCATAGCTT
CCAGTGCCACCCCCGCGACGCGCTCCGGGCGCTCTGCGCGGCGCTGCTCACCTCGGCGGCTACCTCCCGC
AACTCTTTGGCCAGCTCCACCCATGCCGCCCCTGTCTGGCGCTGGGCTTTCAGCCACTCCGCCGCCTGCG
CCTCGCTGGCCTGCTGGGTCTGGCTCATGACCTGCCGGGCTTCGTCGGCCAGTGTCGCCATGCTCTGGGC
CAGCGGTTCGATCTGCTCCGCTAACTCGTTGATGCCTCTGGATTTCTTCACTCTGTCGATTGCGTTCATG
GTCTATTGCCTCCCGGTATTCCTGTAAGTCGATGATCTGGGCGTTGGCGGTGTCGATGTTCAGGGCCACG
TCTGCCCGGTCGGTGCGGATGCCCCGGCCTTCCATCTCCACCACGTTCGGCCCCAGGTGAACACCGGGCA
GGCGCTCGATGCCCTGCGCCTCAAGTGTTCTGTGGTCAATGCGGGCGTCGTGGCCTGCCCGCTCTAATGC
CCGGTTGGCATGGTCGGCCCATGCCTCGCGGGTCTGCTCAAGCCATGCCTTGGGCTTGAGCGCTTCGGTC
TTCTGTGCCCCGCCCTTCTCCGGGGTCTTGCCGTTGTACCGCTTGAACCACTGAGCGGCGGGCCGCTCGA
TGCCGTCATTGATCCGCTCGGAGATCATCAGGTGGCAGTGCGGGTTCTCGCCGCCACCGGCATGGATGGC
CAGCGTATACGGCAGGCGCTCGGCACCGGTCAGGTGCTGGGCGAACTCGGACGCCAGCGCCTTCTGCTGG
TCGAGGGTCAGCTCGACCGGCAGGGCAAATTCGACCTCCTTGAACAGCCGCCCATTGGCGCGTTCATACA
GGTCGGCAGCATCCCAGTAGTCGGCGGGCCGCTCGACGAACTCCGGCATGTGCCCGGATTCGGCGTGCAA
GACTTCATCCATGTCGCGGGCATACTTGCCTTCGCGCTGGATGAAGTCGGCCTTGGCCCTGGCCGATTGG
CCGCCCGACCTGCTGCCGGTTTTCGCCGTAAGGTGATAAATCGCCATGCTGCCTCGCTGTTGCTTTTGCT
TTTCGGCTCCATGCAATGGCCCTCGGAGAGCGCACCGCCCGAAGGGTGGCCGTTAGGCCAGTTTCTCGAA
GAGAAACCGGTAAGTGCGCCCTCCCCTACAAAGTAGGGTCGGGATTGCCGCCGCTGTGCCTCCATGATAG
CCTACGAGACAGCACATTAACAATGGGGTGTCAAGATGGTTAAGGGGAGCAACAAGGCGGCGGATCGGCT
GGCCAAGCTCGAAGAACAACGAGCGCGAATCAATGCCGAAATTCAGCGGGTGCGGGCAAGGGAACAGCAG
CAAGAGCGCAAGAACGAAACAAGGCGCAAGGTGCTGGTGGGGGCCATGATTTTGGCCAAGGTGAACAGCA
GCGAGTGGCCGGAGGATCGGCTCATGGCGGCAATGGATGCGTACCTTGAACGCGACCACGACCGCGCCTT
GTTCGGTCTGCCGCCACGCCAGAAGGATGAGCCGGGCTGAATGATCGACCGAGACAGGCCCTGCGGGGCT
GCACACGCGCCCCCACCCTTCGGGTAGGGGGAAAGGCCGCTAAAGCGGCTAAAAGCGCTCCAGCGTATTT
CTGCGGGGTTTGGTGTGGGGTTTAGCGGGCTTTGCCCGCCTTTCCCCCTGCCGCGCAGCGGTGGGGCGGT
GTGTAGCCTAGCGCAGCGAATAGACCAGCTATCCGGCCTCTGGCCGGGCATATTGGGCAAGGGCAGCAGC
GCCCCACAAGGGCGCTGATAACCGCGCCTAGTGGATTATTCTTAGATAATCATGGATGGATTTTTCCAAC
ACCCCGCCAGCCCCCGCCCCTGCTGGGTTTGCAGGTTTGGGGGCGTGACAGTTATTGCAGGGGTTCGTGA
CAGTTATTGCAGGGGGGCGTGACAGTTATTGCAGGGGTTCGTGACAGTTAGTACGGGAGTGACGGGCACT
GGCTGGCAATGTCTAGCAACGGCAGGCATTTCGGCTGAGGGTAAAAGAACTTTCCGCTAAGCGATAGACT
GTATGTAAACACAGTATTGCAAGGACGCGGAACATGCCTCATGTGGCGGCCCTCGCGAGAATTAATTCAG
ATAAAAAAAATCCTTAGCTTTCGCTAAGGATGATTTCTAGCGATGACCCTGCTGATTGGTTCGCTGACCG
TAGACTGGTTGGCTTGGTTTCATCAGCCATCCGCTTGCCCTCATCTGTTACGCCGGCGGTAGCCGGCCAG
CCTCGCAGAGCAGGATTCCCGTTGAGCACCGCCAGGTGCGAATAAGGGACAGTGAAGAAGGAACACCCGC
TCGCGGGTGGGCCTACTTCACCTATCCTGCCCGGCTGACGCCGTTGGATACACCAAGGAAAGTCTACACG
AACCCTTTGGCAAAATCCTGTATATCGTGCGACATCGCGCGCGCGCGCGCGGATGCTAGCGGCGCGCCAA
AAAAAAGCCCGCTCATTA
Features (pLannotate 1.2.2; 20 found; start..end, strand, type, name):
     19..813     -  CDS            KanR: aminoglycoside phosphotransferase; aphA-3; confers resistance to kanamycin
    820..876     -  CDS            GmR (fragment): gentamycin acetyltransferase; aacC1; confers resistance to gentamycin
   1052..1075    -  promoter       Pc promoter (fragment): intI1 (promoter lies within the coding sequence); class 1 integron promoter
   1055..1198    -  CDS            YPR2_ECOLX (fragment): Protein predicted: Swiss-Prot protein existence level 4. From Escherichia coli.
   1475..1494    +  misc_feature   BioBrick prefix: BioBrick prefix for parts that start with "ATG"
   3008..3028    -  CDS            7xHis: 6xHis affinity tag
   3041..6091    -  CDS            dadH: DADH_EGGLN - Experimental evidence at protein level: Swiss-Prot protein existence level 1. Involved in drug metabolism, as part of an interspecies gut bacterial pathway for Levodopa (L-dopa) metabolism, acting on dopamine produced by Enterecoccus L-dopa decarboxylase. Removes the para hydroxyl group of dopamine to produce m-tyramine (3-tyramine). It is possible that dopamine dehydroxylation influences the multiple side effects of L-dopa administration linked to dopamine production in the treatment of Parkinson's disease. From Eggerthella lenta (Eubacterium lentum).
   8552..8579    +  terminator     T7Te terminator: phage T7 early transcription terminator
   8711..8738    +  terminator     rrnB T2 terminator: transcription terminator T2 from the E. coli rrnB gene
   8853..8893    +  CDS            lacI (fragment): lac repressor; lacI; The lac repressor binds to the lac operator to inhibit transcription in E. coli. This inhibition can be relieved by adding lactose or isopropyl-β-D-thiogalactopyranoside (IPTG).
   9170..10021   -  CDS            RSF1010 RepC (fragment): replication protein C of the broad-host-range plasmid RSF1010 (Scholz et al., 1989); repC
  10008..10847   -  CDS            RSF1010 RepA: replication protein A of the broad-host-range plasmid RSF1010 (Scholz et al., 1989); repA
  10839..10913   -  ncRNA          Plasmid R1162: Accession: RF00043 - R1162-like plasmid antisense RNA
  11361..13487   -  CDS            mobA: MOBA2_ECOLX - Also known as repB. Experimental evidence at protein level: Swiss-Prot protein existence level 1. Part of the relaxosome complex that is responsible for plasmid transfer during conjugation. Locally unwinds DNA and catalyzes the cleavage of one of the DNA strands at oriT. The cleaved strand is then transferred through the dedicated type IV secretion apparatus. MobA remains covalently linked at the 5' end of the strand, and once in the recipient cell, it probably catalyzes the rejoining of the two ends of the strand, re-forming the circular plasmid DNA. The primase activity of MobA
  13568..13655   -  oriT           RSF1010 oriT: origin of transfer of the broad-host-range plasmid RSF1010 (Scholz et al., 1989)
  13686..13967   +  CDS            mobC: MOBC_ECOLX - Protein predicted: Swiss-Prot protein existence level 4. This protein is essential to promote the specific transfer of the plasmid in the presence of conjugative plasmids. From Escherichia coli.
  13997..14391   +  rep_origin     RSF1010 oriV: replication origin of the broad-host-range plasmid RSF1010; requires the RSF1010 RepA/B/C proteins for replication (Scholz et al., 1989)
  14556..14597   -  terminator     bacterial terminator: putative bacterial transcription terminator
  14635..14660   -  CDS            traJ (fragment): oriT-recognizing protein; traJ
  14693..14802   -  oriT           oriT: incP origin of transfer
