[The description below was written by a language model from this plasmid's Addgene catalogue record and pLannotate feature annotations shown in this document.]
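Description:
pXD80EN15-DadhA(cHis8)BC-DadRS-noAccs(ElA2) is a low-copy bacterial expression plasmid of about 14.9 kb, built on the pXD68Kan2 backbone. It is intended for heterologous expression in the gut Actinobacterium Gordonibacter urolithinfaciens DSM 27213. The annotated backbone derives from the broad-host-range plasmid RSF1010. It carries oriV together with the RepA and RepC replication proteins and a mobA/repB gene, which supplies both relaxase and primase functions, along with the R1162-type antisense RNA. Mobilisation elements are also present: the RSF1010 oriT with mobA and mobC, plus a separate IncP oriT with a traJ fragment, so the plasmid should be transferable by conjugation from a suitable donor. Selection is by kanamycin through the aphA-3 aminoglycoside phosphotransferase. This gene sits near remnants of a gentamicin resistance gene and a class 1 integron Pc promoter fragment. T7Te and rrnB T2 terminators lie downstream of the cargo region.

The payload is dopamine dehydroxylase (Dadh, Elen_0471) from Eggerthella lenta strain A2, the enzyme that removes the para-hydroxyl of dopamine to give m-tyramine. The annotated dadH coding sequence is followed by a C-terminal polyhistidine tag (His8 per the catalogue) for detection or purification. The plasmid name suggests that DadB and DadC subunit genes and a DadRS regulatory pair accompany it. These were not picked up by the automated annotation, although large unannotated stretches flank dadH. The promoter driving expression is likewise not stated. The construct deliberately omits the accessory genes, and according to the record the enzyme it produces is inactive. It therefore most likely serves as a comparison construct for testing whether the accessory genes are needed for functional dehydroxylase expression.
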