Addgene plasmid #225327: pXD80EN15-DadhA(cHis8)BC-DadRS-noAccs(ElA2)
Purpose: Expresses Eggerthella lenta A2 Dadh without accessory genes (inactive) in Gordonibacter urolithinfaciens DSM 27213
Depositing lab: Emily Balskus. Depositing organization: Harvard University. Publication: Enantiocomplementary Gut Bacterial Enzymes Metabolize Dietary Polyphenols. Dong X, Bae M, Le C, Aguilar Ramos MA, Balskus EP. J Am Chem Soc. 2025 Mar 5;147(9):7231-7244. doi: 10.1021/jacs.4c09892. Epub 2025 Feb 24. PubMed 39993729.
Backbone
  Vector backbone: pXD68Kan2
  Vector type: Bacterial Expression
Growth in bacteria
  Bacterial resistance: Kanamycin, 50 μg/mL
  Growth temperature: 37°C
  Growth strain: DH5alpha
  Copy number: Low Copy
Gene/Insert
  Gene/Insert name: Dadh (alt names: Dopamine dehydroxylase; Elen_0471)
  Species: Eggerthella lenta
  Tag / fusion protein: His8 (C terminal on insert)
Terms and licenses: Academic/Nonprofit Terms; Industry Terms: Not Available to Industry
How to cite: pXD80EN15-DadhA(cHis8)BC-DadRS-noAccs(ElA2) was a gift from Emily Balskus (Addgene plasmid # 225327 ; http://n2t.net/addgene:225327 ; RRID:Addgene_225327)
